>Addgene plasmid #205496 | pDRF1-GW hfYFP-T2A-mtq2 | addgene full sequence | sequence record 407635 | Addgene NGS Result
CAAGCTTCCTGAAACGGAGAAACATAAACAGGCATTGCTGGGATCACCCATACATCACTCTGTTTTGCCT
GACCTTTTCCGGTAATTTGAAAACAAACCCGGTCTCGAAGCGGAGATCCGGCGATAATTACCGCAGAAAT
AAACCCATACACGAGACGTAGAACCAGCCGCACATGGCCGGAGAAACTCCTGCGAGAATTTCGTAAACTC
GCGCGCATTGCATCTGTATTTCCTAATGCGGCACTTCCAGGCCTCGATCGAGACCGTTTATCCATTGCTT
TTTTGTTGTCTTTTTCCCTCGTTCACAGAAAGTCTGAAGAAGCTATAGTAGAACTATGAGCTTTTTTTGT
TTCTGTTTTCCTTTTTTTTTTTTTTACCTCTGTGGAAATTGTTACTCTCACACTCTTTAGTTCGTTTGTT
TGTTTTGTTTATTCCAATTATGACCGGTGACGAAACGTGGTCGATGGTGGGTACCGCTTATGCTCCCCTC
CATTAGTTTCGATTATATAAAAAGGCCAAATATTGTATTATTTTCAAATGTCCTATCATTATCGTCTAAC
ATCTAATTTCTCTTAAATTTTTTCTCTTTCTTTCCTATAACACCAATAGTGAAAATCTTTTTTTCTTCTA
TATCTACAAAAACTTTTTTTTTCTATCAACCTCGTTGATAAATTTTTTCTTTAACAATCGTTAATAATTA
ATTAATTGGAAAATAACCATTTTTTCTCTCTTTTATACACACATTCAAAAGAAAGAAAAAAAATATACCC
CAGCCTCGACTAGTGAATTCGCGGCCATCACAAGTTTGTACAAAAAAGCAGGCTGCTAGCATGGTGAGCA
AGGGCGAGGAGCTGTTCACCGGGGTGGTGCCCATCCTGGTCGAGCTGGACGGCGACGTAAACGGCCACAA
GTTCAGCGTCCGCGGCGAGGGCGAGGGCGATGCCACCAACGGCAAGCTGACCCTGAAGCTCATCTCCACC
ACCGGCAAGCTGCCCGTGCCCTGGCCCACCCTCGTGACCACCTTAGGCTACGGCCTGATGGTGTTCGCCC
GCTACCCCGACCACATGAAGCAGCACGACTTCTTCAAGTCCGCCATGCCCGAAGGCTACGTCCAGGAGCG
CACCATCTCTTTCGAGGACGACGGTTACTACAAGACCCGCGCCGAGGTGAAGTTCGAGGGCGACACCCTG
GTGAACCGCATCGTGCTGAAGGGCATCGACTTCAAGGAGGACGGCAACATCCTGGGGCACAAGCTGGAGT
ACAACTTCAACAGCCACAACGTCTATATCACGGCCGACAAGCAGAAGAACGGCATCAAGGCTAACTTCAA
GATCCGCCACAACGTTGAGGACGGCGGCGTGCAGCTCGCCGACCACTACCAGCAGAACACCCCCATCGGC
GACGGCCCCGTGCTGCTGCCCGACAACCACTACCTGAGCTACCAGTCCGTCCTGAGCAAAGACCCCAACG
AGAAGCGCGATCACATGGTCCTGAAGGAGAGGGTGACCGCCGCCGGGATTACACATGACATGAACGAGCT
GTACAAGTCCGGAGAGGGCAGAGGAAGTCTTCTAACATGCGGTGACGTGGAGGAGAATCCCGGCCCTGGG
GATCCACCGGTCGCCACCATGGTGAGCAAGGGCGAGGAGCTGTTCACCGGGGTGGTGCCCATCCTGGTCG
AGCTGGACGGCGACGTAAACGGCCACAAGTTCAGCGTGTCCGGCGAGGGCGAGGGCGATGCCACCTACGG
CAAGCTGACCCTGAAGTTCATCTGCACCACCGGCAAGCTGCCCGTGCCCTGGCCCACCCTCGTGACCACC
CTGTCCTGGGGCGTGCAGTGCTTCGCCCGCTACCCCGACCACATGAAGCAGCACGACTTCTTCAAGTCCG
CCATGCCCGAAGGCTACGTCCAGGAGCGCACCATCTTCTTCAAGGACGACGGCAACTACAAGACCCGCGC
CGAGGTGAAGTTCGAGGGCGACACCCTGGTGAACCGCATCGAGCTGAAGGGCATCGACTTCAAGGAGGAC
GGCAACATCCTGGGGCACAAGCTGGAGTACAACTACTTTAGCGACAACGTCTATATCACCGCCGACAAGC
AGAAGAACGGCATCAAGGCCAACTTCAAGATCCGCCACAACATCGAGGACGGCGGCGTGCAGCTCGCCGA
CCACTACCAGCAGAACACCCCCATCGGCGACGGCCCCGTGCTGCTGCCCGACAACCACTACCTGAGCACC
CAGTCCAAGCTGAGCAAAGACCCCAACGAGAAGCGCGATCACATGGTCCTGCTGGAGTTCGTGACCGCCG
CCGGGATCACTCTCGGCATGGACGAGCTGTACAAGTAAAGCGGCCGCACCCAGCTTTCTTGTACAAAGTG
GTGTAGTTAATTCATGATGGCCGCTGCAGGTCGACCTCGAGGGGGGGCCCGGTACCCAATTCGCCCTATA
GTGAGTCGTATTACGCGCGGATCCAGCTTTGGACTTCTTCGCCAGAGGTTTGGTCAAGTCTCCAATCAAG
GTTGTCGGCTTGTCTACCTTGCCAGAAATTTACGAAAAGATGGAAAAGGGTCAAATCGTTGGTAGATACG
TTGTTGACACTTCTAAATAAGCGAATTTCTTATGATTTATGATTTTTATTATTAAATAAGTTATAAAAAA
AATAAGTGTATACAAATTTTAAAGTGACTCTTAGGTTTTAAAACGAAAATTCTTATTCTTGAGTAACTCT
TTCCTGTAGGTCAGGTTGCTTTCTCAGGTATAGCATGAGGTCGCTCTTATTGACCACACCTCTACCGGCA
TGCCAATTCACTGGCCGTCGTTTTACAACGTCGTGACTGGGAAAACCCTGGCGTTACCCAACTTAATCGC
CTTGCAGCACATCCCCCTTTCGCCAGCTGGCGTAATAGCGAAGAGGCCCGCACCGATCGCCCTTCCCAAC
AGTTGCGCAGCCTGAATGGCGAATGGCGCCTGATGCGGTATTTTCTCCTTACGCATCTGTGCGGTATTTC
ACACCGCATAATCGGATCGTACTTGTTACCCATCATTGAATTTTGAACATCCGAACCTGGGAGTTTTCCC
TGAAACAGATAGTATATTTGAACCTGTATAATAATATATAGTCTAGCGCTTTACGGAAGACAATGTATGT
ATTTCGGTTCCTGGAGAAACTATTGCATCTATTGCATAGGTAATCTTGCACGTCGCATCCCCGGTTCATT
TTCTGCGTTTCCATCTTGCACTTCAATAGCATATCTTTGTTAACGAAGCATCTGTGCTTCATTTTGTAGA
ACAAAAATGCAACGCGAGAGCGCTAATTTTTCAAACAAAGAATCTGAGCTGCATTTTTACAGAACAGAAA
TGCAACGCGAAAGCGCTATTTTACCAACGAAGAATCTGTGCTTCATTTTTGTAAAACAAAAATGCAACGC
GAGAGCGCTAATTTTTCAAACAAAGAATCTGAGCTGCATTTTTACAGAACAGAAATGCAACGCGAGAGCG
CTATTTTACCAACAAAGAATCTATACTTCTTTTTTGTTCTACAAAAATGCATCCCGAGAGCGCTATTTTT
CTAACAAAGCATCTTAGATTACTTTTTTTCTCCTTTGTGCGCTCTATAATGCAGTCTCTTGATAACTTTT
TGCACTGTAGGTCCGTTAAGGTTAGAAGAAGGCTACTTTGGTGTCTATTTTCTCTTCCATAAAAAAAGCC
TGACTCCACTTCCCGCGTTTACTGATTACTAGCGAAGCTGCGGGTGCATTTTTTCAAGATAAAGGCATCC
CCGATTATATTCTATACCGATGTGGATTGCGCATACTTTGTGAACAGAAAGTGATAGCGTTGATGATTCT
TCATTGGTCAGAAAATTATGAACGGTTTCTTCTATTTTGTCTCTATATACTACGTATAGGAAATGTTTAC
ATTTTCGTATTGTTTTCGATTCACTCTATGAATAGTTCTTACTACAATTTTTTTGTCTAAAGAGTAATAC
TAGAGATAAACATAAAAAATGTAGAGGTCGAGTTTAGATGCAAGTTCAAGGAGCGAAAGGTGGATGGGTA
GGTTATATAGGGATATAGCACAGAGATATATAGCAAAGAGATACTTTTGAGCAATGTTTGTGGAAGCGGT
ATTCGCAATATTTTAGTAGCTCGTTACAGTCCGGTGCGTTTTTGGTTTTTTGAAAGTGCGTCTTCAGAGC
GCTTTTGGTTTTCAAAAGCGCTCTGAAGTTCCTATACTTTCTAGCTAGAGAATAGGAACTTCGGAATAGG
AACTTCAAAGCGTTTCCGAAAACGAGCGCTTCCGAAAATGCAACGCGAGCTGCGCACATACAGCTCACTG
TTCACGTCGCACCTATATCTGCGTGTTGCCTGTATATATATATACATGAGAAGAACGGCATAGTGCGTGT
TTATGCTTAAATGCGTACTTATATGCGTCTATTTATGTAGGATGAAAGGTAGTCTAGTACCTCCTGTGAT
ATTATCCCATTCCATGCGGGGTATCGTATGCTTCCTTCAGCACTACCCTTTAGCTGTTCTATATGCTGCC
ACTCCTCAATTGGATTAGTCTCATCCTTCAATGCTATCATTTCCTTTGATATTGGATCGATCCGATGATA
AGCTGTCAAACATGAGAATTGGGTAATAACTGATATAATTAAATTGAAGCTCTAATTTGTGAGTTTAGTA
TACATGCATTTACTTATAATACAGTTTTTTAGTTTTGCTGGCCGCATCTTCTCAAATATGCTTCCCAGCC
TGCTTTTCTGTAACGTTCACCCTCTACCTTAGCATCCCTTCCCTTTGCAAATAGTCCTCTTCCAACAATA
ATAATGTCAGATCCTGTAGAGACCACATCATCCACGGTTCTATACTGTTGACCCAATGCGTCTCCCTTGT
CATCTAAACCCACACCGGGTGTCATAATCAACCAATCGTAACCTTCATCTCTTCCACCCATGTCTCTTTG
AGCAATAAAGCCGATAACAAAATCTTTGTCGCTCTTCGCAATGTCAACAGTACCCTTAGTATATTCTCCA
GTAGATAGGGAGCCCTTGCATGACAATTCTGCTAACATCAAAAGGCCTCTAGGTTCCTTTGTTACTTCTT
CTGCCGCCTGCTTCAAACCGCTAACAATACCTGGGCCCACCACACCGTGTGCATTCGTAATGTCTGCCCA
TTCTGCTATTCTGTATACACCCGCAGAGTACTGCAATTTGACTGTATTACCAATGTCAGCAAATTTTCTG
TCTTCGAAGAGTAAAAAATTGTACTTGGCGGATAATGCCTTTAGCGGCTTAACTGTGCCCTCCATGGAAA
AATCAGTCAAGATATCCACATGTGTTTTTAGTAAACAAATTTTGGGACCTAATGCTTCAACTAACTCCAG
TAATTCCTTGGTGGTACGAACATCCAATGAAGCACACAAGTTTGTTTGCTTTTCGTGCATGATATTAAAT
AGCTTGGCAGCAACAGGACTAGGATGAGTAGCAGCACGTTCCTTATATGTAGCTTTCGACATGATTTATC
TTCGTTTCCTGCATGTTTTTGTTCTGTGCAGTTGGGTTAAGAATACTGGGCAATTTCATGTTTCTTCAAC
ACTACATATGCGTATATATACCAATCTAAGTCTGTGCTCCTTCCTTCGTTCTTCCTTCTGTTCGGAGATT
ACCGAATCAAAAAAATTTCAAGGAAACCGAAATCAAAAAAAAGAATAAAAAAAAAATGATGAATTGAAAA
GCTAATTCTTGAAGACGAAAGGGCCTCGTGATACGCCTATTTTTATAGGTTAATGTCATGATAATAATGG
TTTCTTAGACGTCAGGTGGCACTTTTCGGGGAAATGTGCGCGGAACCCCTATTTGTTTATTTTTCTAAAT
ACATTCAAATATGTATCCGCTCATGAGACAATAACCCTGATAAATGCTTCAATAATATTGAAAAAGGAAG
AGTATGAGTATTCAACATTTCCGTGTCGCCCTTATTCCCTTTTTTGCGGCATTTTGCCTTCCTGTTTTTG
CTCACCCAGAAACGCTGGTGAAAGTAAAAGATGCTGAAGATCAGTTGGGTGCACGAGTGGGTTACATCGA
ACTGGATCTCAACAGCGGTAAGATCCTTGAGAGTTTTCGCCCCGAAGAACGTTTTCCAATGATGAGCACT
TTTAAAGTTCTGCTATGTGGCGCGGTATTATCCCGTATTGACGCCGGGCAAGAGCAACTCGGTCGCCGCA
TACACTATTCTCAGAATGACTTGGTTGAGTACTCACCAGTCACAGAAAAGCATCTTACGGATGGCATGAC
AGTAAGAGAATTATGCAGTGCTGCCATAACCATGAGTGATAACACTGCGGCCAACTTACTTCTGACAACG
ATCGGAGGACCGAAGGAGCTAACCGCTTTTTTGCACAACATGGGGGATCATGTAACTCGCCTTGATCGTT
GGGAACCGGAGCTGAATGAAGCCATACCAAACGACGAGCGTGACACCACGATGCCTGTAGCAATGGCAAC
AACGTTGCGCAAACTATTAACTGGCGAACTACTTACTCTAGCTTCCCGGCAACAATTAATAGACTGGATG
GAGGCGGATAAAGTTGCAGGACCACTTCTGCGCTCGGCCCTTCCGGCTGGCTGGTTTATTGCTGATAAAT
CTGGAGCCGGTGAGCGTGGGTCTCGCGGTATCATTGCAGCACTGGGGCCAGATGGTAAGCCCTCCCGTAT
CGTAGTTATCTACACGACGGGGAGTCAGGCAACTATGGATGAACGAAATAGACAGATCGCTGAGATAGGT
GCCTCACTGATTAAGCATTGGTAACTGTCAGACCAAGTTTACTCATATATACTTTAGATTGATTTAAAAC
TTCATTTTTAATTTAAAAGGATCTAGGTGAAGATCCTTTTTGATAATCTCATGACCAAAATCCCTTAACG
TGAGTTTTCGTTCCACTGAGCGTCAGACCCCGTAGAAAAGATCAAAGGATCTTCTTGAGATCCTTTTTTT
CTGCGCGTAATCTGCTGCTTGCAAACAAAAAAACCACCGCTACCAGCGGTGGTTTGTTTGCCGGATCAAG
AGCTACCAACTCTTTTTCCGAAGGTAACTGGCTTCAGCAGAGCGCAGATACCAAATACTGTTCTTCTAGT
GTAGCCGTAGTTAGGCCACCACTTCAAGAACTCTGTAGCACCGCCTACATACCTCGCTCTGCTAATCCTG
TTACCAGTGGCTGCTGCCAGTGGCGATAAGTCGTGTCTTACCGGGTTGGACTCAAGACGATAGTTACCGG
ATAAGGCGCAGCGGTCGGGCTGAACGGGGGGTTCGTGCACACAGCCCAGCTTGGAGCGAACGACCTACAC
CGAACTGAGATACCTACAGCGTGAGCTATGAGAAAGCGCCACGCTTCCCGAAGGGAGAAAGGCGGACAGG
TATCCGGTAAGCGGCAGGGTCGGAACAGGAGAGCGCACGAGGGAGCTTCCAGGGGGAAACGCCTGGTATC
TTTATAGTCCTGTCGGGTTTCGCCACCTCTGACTTGAGCGTCGATTTTTGTGATGCTCGTCAGGGGGGCG
GAGCCTATGGAAAAACGCCAGCAACGCGGCCTTTTTACGGTTCCTGGCCTTTTGCTGGCCTTTTGCTCAC
ATGTTCTTTCCTGCGTTATCCCCTGATTCTGTGGATAACCGTATTACCGCCTTTGAGTGAGCTGATACCG
CTCGCCGCAGCCGAACGACCGAGCGCAGCGAGTCAGTGAGCGAGGAAGCGGAAGAGCGCCCAATACGCAA
ACCGCCTCTCCCCGCGCGTTGGCCGATTCATTAATGCAGCTGGCACGACAGGTTTCCCGACTGGAAAGCG
GGCAGTGAGCGCAACGCAATTAATGTGAGTTAGCTCACTCATTAGGCACCCCAGGCTTTACACTTTATGC
TTCCGGCTCGTATGTTGTGTGGAATTGTGAGCGGATAACAATTTCACACAGGAAACAGCTATGACCATGA
TTACGCCAAGCTTACCGCATCAGGAAATTGTAAGCGTTAATATTTTGTTAAAATTCGCGTTAAATTTTTG
TTAAATCAGCTCATTTTTTAACCAATAGGCCGAAATCGGCAAAATCCCTTATAAATCAAAAGAATAGACC
GAGATAGGGT
[37 nt withheld, positions 8131-8167]
AAAGAACGTGGACTCCAACGTCAAAGG
[49 nt withheld, positions 8195-8243]
T
[91 nt withheld, positions 8245-8335]
G
[124 nt withheld, positions 8337-8460]
CCATTCGC
Features (pLannotate 1.2.2; 26 found; start..end, strand, type, name):
      3..257     -  CDS            BRP1 (fragment): BRP1_YEAST - Protein predicted: Swiss-Prot protein existence level 4. From Saccharomyces cerevisiae (strain ATCC 204508 / S288c) (Baker's yeast).
    359..375     -  promoter       ARG4 promoter (fragment): S. cerevisiae ARG4
    480..563     +  CDS            YG007_YEAST: Protein predicted: Swiss-Prot protein existence level 4. From Saccharomyces cerevisiae (strain ATCC 204508 / S288c) (Baker's yeast).
    800..824     +  protein_bind   attB1: mutant version of attB; recombination site for the Gateway® BP reaction BP Clonase™
    831..1548    +  CDS            mGreenLantern (fragment): monomeric GFP derivative that displays exceptionally high brightness in cells (Campbell et al., 2020)
   1629..2348    +  CDS            mTurquoise2: enhanced monomeric variant of CFP (Goedhart et al., 2012) mammalian codon-optimized
   2358..2382    -  protein_bind   attB2: mutant version of attB; recombination site for the Gateway® BP reaction BP Clonase™
   2410..2436    +  misc_feature   MCS (fragment): pBluescript multiple cloning site
   2445..2463    -  promoter       T7 promoter: promoter for bacteriophage T7 RNA polymerase
   2464..2607    +  CDS            ADH1 (fragment): ADH1_YEAST - Also known as ADC1. Experimental evidence at protein level: Swiss-Prot protein existence level 1. This isozyme preferentially catalyzes the conversion of primary unbranched alcohols to their corresponding aldehydes. Also shows activity toward secondary alcohols. From Saccharomyces cerevisiae (strain ATCC 204508 / S288c) (Baker's yeast).
   2611..2798    +  terminator     ADH1 terminator: S. cerevisiae ADH1; transcription terminator for the S. cerevisiae alcohol dehydrogenase 1 (ADH1) gene
   2806..2963    +  CDS            lacZα (fragment): LacZα fragment of β-galactosidase; lacZ fragment
   2969..3020    -  misc_feature   bom (fragment): basis of mobility region from pBR322
   3025..3108    +  CDS            RAF1 (fragment): RAF_YEAST - Experimental evidence at transcript level: Swiss-Prot protein existence level 2. Antagonizes transcriptional repression of recombinase FLP by REP1-REP2. May play a role in plasmid partitioning. From Saccharomyces cerevisiae (strain ATCC 204508 / S288c) (Baker's yeast).
   3262..4608    -  rep_origin     2μ ori: yeast 2μ plasmid origin of replication
   4613..4629    -  promoter       tet promoter (fragment): E. coli promoter for tetracycline efflux protein gene
   4719..5522    -  CDS            URA3: orotidine-5'-phosphate decarboxylase, required for uracil biosynthesis; S. cerevisiae URA3; yeast auxotrophic marker, counterselectable with 5-fluoroorotic acid (5-FOA)
   5523..5738    -  promoter       URA3 promoter: S. cerevisiae URA3
   5849..5953    +  promoter       AmpR promoter: bla
   5954..6814    +  CDS            AmpR: β-lactamase; bla; confers resistance to ampicillin, carbenicillin, and related antibiotics
   6985..7573    +  rep_origin     ori: high-copy-number ColE1/pMB1/pBR322/pUC origin of replication
   7756..7848    +  CDS            lacI (fragment): lac repressor; lacI; The lac repressor binds to the lac operator to inhibit transcription in E. coli. This inhibition can be relieved by adding lactose or isopropyl-β-D-thiogalactopyranoside (IPTG).
   7861..7882    +  protein_bind   CAP binding site: CAP binding activates transcription in the presence of cAMP. E. coli catabolite activator protein
   7897..7927    +  promoter       lac promoter: promoter for the E. coli lac operon
   7935..7951    +  protein_bind   lac operator: The lac repressor binds to the lac operator to inhibit transcription in E. coli. This inhibition can be relieved by adding lactose or isopropyl-β-D-thiogalactopyranoside (IPTG). lac repressor encoded by lacI
   8032..8460    -  rep_origin     f1 ori (sequence partly withheld): f1 bacteriophage origin of replication; arrow indicates direction of (+) strand synthesis
