[The description below was written by a language model from this plasmid's Addgene catalogue record and pLannotate feature annotations shown in this document.]
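Description:
pDRF1-GW hfYFP-T2A-mtq2 is an 8,468 nt yeast expression plasmid built on the pDRF1-GW backbone, an E. coli/Saccharomyces cerevisiae shuttle vector. In bacteria it is maintained at high copy through a ColE1/pUC-type origin and selected with ampicillin via the β-lactamase gene. An f1 origin and remnants of a lac promoter/lacZα region are also present. In yeast it replicates episomally from the 2μ origin, which gives multicopy maintenance, and is selected by uracil prototrophy through the URA3 marker with its own promoter. This marker can also be counterselected with 5-FOA.

The synthetic insert lies between attB1 and attB2 Gateway recombination sites and is followed by the ADH1 terminator. It consists of two fluorescent protein coding sequences in the same orientation. The first is annotated by the software as a fragment of mGreenLantern, which evidently corresponds to the hfYFP named in the catalogue entry. The second is mTurquoise2 (mtq2), a monomeric cyan protein. The short gap between them is not annotated but matches the position of the T2A peptide in the construct name. T2A is a ribosome-skipping sequence that lets one transcript yield two separate proteins, so the cyan signal can serve as an internal reference for the yellow one.

The promoter driving the cassette is not annotated or named in the record. The region upstream of attB1 carries only fragmentary matches to yeast genomic sequences. The stated purpose is expression of hfYFP-T2A-mtq2 in yeast, and the associated work concerns side-by-side characterization of fluorescent proteins in budding yeast.
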