Addgene plasmid #205496: pDRF1-GW hfYFP-T2A-mtq2
Purpose: Expression of hfYFP-T2A-mtq2 in yeast
Depositing lab: Bas Teusink. Depositing organization: Vrije Universiteit Amsterdam. Publication: Side-by-Side Systematic Characterization of Novel FPs in Budding Yeast. Botman D, de Groot DH, Wehrens M, van Rossum K, Yska S, van der Kieft B, Albert V, Minghetti N, Goedhart J, Teusink B. ACS Synth Biol. 2026 Apr 1. doi: 10.1021/acssynbio.5c00676. PubMed 41919951.
Backbone
  Vector backbone: pDRF1-GW
  Vector type: Yeast Expression
Growth in bacteria
  Bacterial resistance: Ampicillin, 100 μg/mL
  Growth temperature: 37°C
  Growth strain: DH5alpha
  Copy number: High Copy
Gene/Insert
  Gene/Insert name: hfYFP-T2A-mtq2
  Species: Synthetic
  Cloning method: Restriction Enzyme; 5′ cloning site unknown (unknown if destroyed); 3′ cloning site unknown (unknown if destroyed)
Terms and licenses: Academic/Nonprofit Terms; Industry Terms: Not Available to Industry
How to cite: pDRF1-GW hfYFP-T2A-mtq2 was a gift from Bas Teusink (Addgene plasmid # 205496 ; http://n2t.net/addgene:205496 ; RRID:Addgene_205496)
